Addgene plasmid #42170: pcpmAmetrine
Depositing lab: Robert Campbell. Depositing organization: University of Alberta. Publication: Forster resonance energy transfer-based biosensors for multiparameter ratiometric imaging of Ca2+ dynamics and caspase-3 activity in single cells. Ding Y, Ai HW, Hoi H, Campbell RE. Anal Chem. 2011 Dec 15;83(24):9687-93. doi: 10.1021/ac202595g. Epub 2011 Nov 28. PubMed 22080726.
Backbone
  Vector backbone: pBAD-His B
  Backbone manufacturer: Invitrogen
  Backbone size w/o insert (bp): 4100
  Total vector size (bp): 4800
  Vector type: Bacterial Expression
Growth in bacteria
  Bacterial resistance: Ampicillin, 100 μg/mL
  Growth temperature: 37°C
  Growth strain: DH10B
  Copy number: Low Copy
Gene/Insert
  Gene/Insert name: cpmAmetrine173
  Species: Synthetic
  Insert size (bp): 729
  Promoter: araBAD
  Tag / fusion protein: 6His (N terminal on backbone)
  Cloning method: Restriction Enzyme; 5′ cloning site XhoI (not destroyed); 3′ cloning site EcoRI (not destroyed)
  Sequencing primers: 5′ GGTCCCCTCTCTACTGTTTCTCCAT; 3′ CCCAAGGCGTTTCACTTCTGAGTT
Resource information
  A portion of this plasmid was derived from a plasmid made by: cpmAmetrine173 in an intensively engineered variant of GFP.
Terms and licenses: Academic/Nonprofit Terms; Industry Terms: Not Available to Industry
How to cite: pcpmAmetrine was a gift from Robert Campbell (Addgene plasmid # 42170 ; http://n2t.net/addgene:42170 ; RRID:Addgene_42170)
