[The description below was written by a language model from this plasmid's Addgene catalogue record.]
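Description:
pcpmAmetrine is a bacterial expression plasmid built on the commercial pBAD-His B backbone, about 4.8 kb in total with a backbone of roughly 4.1 kb. It is maintained in E. coli under ampicillin selection and is recorded as low copy. No feature table is provided with the record, so the origin of replication and other backbone elements are not itemised. pBAD-type vectors generally pair the araBAD promoter with the araC regulator, giving arabinose-inducible, tightly repressible expression.

The insert is cpmAmetrine173, a synthetic 729 bp coding sequence cloned between XhoI and EcoRI sites, both of which remain intact. Expression is driven by the araBAD promoter, and the protein is made with an N-terminal 6xHis tag supplied by the backbone, which allows purification by immobilised metal affinity chromatography. The record describes the protein as an intensively engineered GFP variant. The name suggests a circularly permuted form of mAmetrine, with the number probably marking the permutation point, though the record does not spell this out. In circular permutation, the original termini are joined and new ones are opened elsewhere in the barrel, changing how the chromophore is oriented relative to a fusion partner.

The associated publication concerns FRET-based biosensors for multiparameter ratiometric imaging of calcium dynamics and caspase-3 activity in single cells. The plasmid therefore most plausibly serves as a source of this fluorescent protein for bacterial production, purification and in vitro characterisation. It may also serve as a template for subcloning the permuted fluorophore into FRET sensor constructs. The record does not state which FRET partner it is paired with.
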