>Addgene plasmid #42170 | pcpmAmetrine | depositor partial sequence | sequence record 56915 | the FP coding sequence
AAGGATCCGAGCTCGAGCAAGGACGGCGGCGTGCAGCTCGCCGACGTGTACCAGCAGAACACGCCCATCG
GCGACGGCTCCGTGCTGCTGCCTGACAACCACTACCTGAGCTTCCGGAGCAAGCTGTTCAAAGACCCCAA
CGAGCAGCGCGATCACATGGTCCTGCTGGAGTTCGTTACCGCCGCCGGGATCACTCCCGGCATGGACGAG
CTGTACAAGGGCGGATCCGGCGGAATGGTGAGCAAGGGCGAGGAGCTGTTCACCGGGGTGGTGCCCATCC
TGGTCGAGCTGGACGGCGACGTAAACGGCCACAAGTTCAGCGTGCGTGGCGGGGGCGAGGGCGATGCCAC
CAACGGCAAGCTGACCCTGAAGTTCATCTGCACCTCCGGCAAGCTGCCCGTGCCCTGGCCCACCCTCGTG
ACCACCCTGTCTTACGGCGTGCAGTGCTTCGCCCGCTACCCCGACCACATGAAGCAGCACGACTTCTTCA
AGTCCGCCATGCCCGAAGGCTACGTCCAGGAGCGCACCATCTCCTTCAAGGACGACGGCAGCTACAGGAC
CCGCGCCGAGGTGAAGTTCGAGGGCGACACCCTGGTGAACCGCGTCGAGCTGAAGGGCATCGACTTCAGG
GAGGACGGCAACATCCTGGGGCACAAGCTGGGGTACAGCATGAACGTGTGGGACGCGTATATCACGGCCG
ACAAGCAGAAGAACGGCATCAAAGCGAACTTCAAGATCGAGCACAACGTCGAGCCTTAA
