>Addgene plasmid #42170 | pcpmAmetrine | addgene partial sequence | sequence record 57601 | pBAD-Fwd
TGAGCTTTTTTCGCAACTCTCTACTGTTTCTCCATACCCGTTTTTTTGGGCTAACAGGAGGAATTAACCA
TGGGGGGTTCTCATCATCATCATCATCATGGTATGGCTAGCATGACTGGTGGACAGCAAATGGGTCGGGA
TCTGTACGACGATGACGATAAGGATCCGAGCTCGAGCAAGGACGGCGGCGTGCAGCTCGCCGACGTGTAC
CAGCAGAACACGCCCATCGGCGACGGCTCCGTGCTGCTGCCTGACAACCACTACCTGAGCTTCCGGAGCA
AGCTGTTCAAAGACCCCAACGAGCAGCGCGATCACATGGTCCTGCTGGAGTTCGTTACCGCCGCCGGGAT
CACTCCCGGCATGGACGAGCTGTACAAGGGCGGATCCGGCGGAATGGTGAGCAAGGGCGAGGAGCTGTTC
ACCGGGGTGGTGCCCATCCTGGTCGAGCTGGACGGCGACGTAAACGGCCACAAGTTCAGCGTGCGTGGCG
GGGGCGAGGGCGATGCCACCAACGGCAAGCTGACCCTGAAGTTCATCTGCACCTCCGGCAAGCTGCCCGT
GCCCTGGCCCACCCTCGTGACCACCCTGTCTTACGGCGTGCAGTGCTTCGCCCGCTACCCCGACCACATG
AAGCAGCACGACTTCTTCAAGTCCGCCATGCCCGAAGGCTACGTCCAGGAGCGCACCATCTCCTTCAAGG
ACGACGGCAGCTACAGGACCCGCGCCGAGGTGAAGTTCGAGGGCGACACCCTGGTGAACCGCGTCGAGCT
GAAGGGCATCGACTTCAGGGAGGACGGCAACATCCTGGGGCACAAGCTGGGGTACAGCATGAACGTGTGG
GACGCGTATATCACGGCCGA
